>Addgene plasmid #68676 | pMpGWB411 | depositor full sequence | sequence record 121628 | pMpGWB411 sequence 11915 bps
TTTCACGCCCTTTTAAATATCCGATTATTCTAATAAACGCTCTTTTCTCTTAGGTTTACCCGCCAATATA
TCCTGTCAAACACTGATAGTTTAAACTGAAGGCGGGAAACGACAATCTGATCCAAGCTCAAGCTGCTCTA
GCATTCGCCATTCAGGCTGCGCAACTGTTGGGAAGGGCGATCGGTGCGGGCCTCTTCGCTATTACGCCAG
CTGGCGAAAGGGGGATGTGCTGCAAGGCGATTAAGTTGGGTAACGCCAGGGTTTTCCCAGTCACGACGTT
GTAAAACGACGGCCAGTGCCAAGCTTGCATGCCTGCAGGTCCCCAGATTAGCCTTTTCAATTTCAGAAAG
AATGCTAACCCACAGATGGTTAGAGAGGCTTACGCAGCAGGTCTCATCAAGACGATCTACCCGAGCAATA
ATCTCCAGGAAATCAAATACCTTCCCAAGAAGGTTAAAGATGCAGTCAAAAGATTCAGGACTAACTGCAT
CAAGAACACAGAGAAAGATATATTTCTCAAGATCAGAAGTACTATTCCAGTATGGACGATTCAAGGCTTG
CTTCACAAACCAAGGCAAGTAATAGAGATTGGAGTCTCTAAAAAGGTAGTTCCCACTGAATCAAAGGCCA
TGGAGTCAAAGATTCAAATAGAGGACCTAACAGAACTCGCCGTAAAGACTGGCGAACAGTTCATACAGAG
TCTCTTACGACTCAATGACAAGAAGAAAATCTTCGTCAACATGGTGGAGCACGACACACTTGTCTACTCC
AAAAATATCAAAGATACAGTCTCAGAAGACCAAAGGGCAATTGAGACTTTTCAACAAAGGGTAATATCCG
GAAACCTCCTCGGATTCCATTGCCCAGCTATCTGTCACTTTATTGTGAAGATAGTGGAAAAGGAAGGTGG
CTCCTACAAATGCCATCATTGCGATAAAGGAAAGGCCATCGTTGAAGATGCCTCTGCCGACAGTGGTCCC
AAAGATGGACCCCCACCCACGAGGAGCATCGTGGAAAAAGAAGACGTTCCAACCACGTCTTCAAAGCAAG
TGGATTGATGTGATATCTCCACTGACGTAAGGGATGACGCACAATCCCACTATCCTTCGCAAGACCCTTC
CTCTATATAAGGAAGTTCATTTCATTTGGAGAGAACACGGGGGACTCTAGAGTTATCAACAAGTTTGTAC
AAAAAAGCTGAACGAGAAACGTAAAATGATATAAATATCAATATATTAAATTAGATTTTGCATAAAAAAC
AGACTACATAATACTGTAAAACACAACATATCCAGTCACTATGGCGGCCCCTCGAGGGGCCGCATTAGGC
ACCCCAGGCTTTACACTTTATGCTTCCGGCTCGTATAATGTGTGGATTTTGAGTTAGGATCCGTCGAGAT
TTTCAGGAGCTAAGGAAGCTAAAATGGAGAAAAAAATCACTGGATATACCACCGTTGATATATCCCAATG
GCATCGTAAAGAACATTTTGAGGCATTTCAGTCAGTTGCTCAATGTACCTATAACCAGACCGTTCAGCTG
GATATTACGGCCTTTTTAAAGACCGTAAAGAAAAATAAGCACAAGTTTTATCCGGCCTTTATTCACATTC
TTGCCCGCCTGATGAATGCTCATCCGGAATTCCGTATGGCAATGAAAGACGGTGAGCTGGTGATATGGGA
TAGTGTTCACCCTTGTTACACCGTTTTCCATGAGCAAACTGAAACGTTTTCATCGCTCTGGAGTGAATAC
CACGACGATTTCCGGCAGTTTCTACACATATATTCGCAAGATGTGGCGTGTTACGGTGAAAACCTGGCCT
ATTTCCCTAAAGGGTTTATTGAGAATATGTTTTTCGTCTCAGCCAATCCCTGGGTGAGTTTCACCAGTTT
TGATTTAAACGTGGCCAATATGGACAACTTCTTCGCCCCCGTTTTCACCATGGGCAAATATTATACGCAA
GGCGACAAGGTGCTGATGCCGCTGGCGATTCAGGTTCATCATGCCGTTTGTGATGGCTTCCATGTCGGCA
GAATGCTTAATGAATTACAACAGTACTGCGATGAGTGGCAGGGCGGGGCGTAAAGATCTGGATCCGGCTT
ACTAAAAGCCAGATAACAGTATGCGTATTTGCGCGCTGATTTTTGCGGTATAAGAATATATACTGATATG
TATACCCGAAGTATGTCAAAAAGAGGTATGCTATGAAGCAGCGTATTACAGTGACAGTTGACAGCGACAG
CTATCAGTTGCTCAAGGCATATATGATGTCAATATCTCCGGTCTGGTAAGCACAACCATGCAGAATGAAG
CCCGTCGTCTGCGTGCCGAACGCTGGAAAGCGGAAAATCAGGAAGGGATGGCTGAGGTCGCCCGGTTTAT
TGAAATGAACGGCTCTTTTGCTGACGAGAACAGGGGCTGGTGAAATGCAGTTTAAGGTTTACACCTATAA
AAGAGAGAGCCGTTATCGTCTGTTTGTGGATGTACAGAGTGATATTATTGACACGCCCGGGCGACGGATG
GTGATCCCCCTGGCCAGTGCACGTCTGCTGTCAGATAAAGTCCCCCGTGAACTTTACCCGGTGGTGCATA
TCGGGGATGAAAGCTGGCGCATGATGACCACCGATATGGCCAGTGTGCCGGTCTCCGTTATCGGGGAAGA
AGTGGCTGATCTCAGCCACCGCGAAAATGACATCAAAAACGCCATTAACCTGATGTTCTGGGGAATATAA
ATGTCAGGCTCCCTTATACACAGCCAGTCTGCAGGTCGACCATAGTGACTGGATATGTTGTGTTTTACAG
TATTATGTAGTCTGTTTTTTATGCAAAATCTAATTTAATATATTGATATTTATATCATTTTACGTTTCTC
GTTCAGCTTTCTTGTACAAAGTGGTTGATAACAGCGACTACAAAGACCATGACGGTGATTATAAAGATCA
TGACATCGACTACAAGGATGACGATGACAAGTAGAGCTCGAATTTCCCCGATCGTTCAAACATTTGGCAA
TAAAGTTTCTTAAGATTGAATCCTGTTGCCGGTCTTGCGATGATTATCATATAATTTCTGTTGAATTACG
TTAAGCATGTAATAATTAACATGTAATGCATGACGTTATTTATGAGATGGGTTTTTATGATTAGAGTCCC
GCAATTATACATTTAATACGCGATAGAAAACAAAATATAGCGCGCAAACTAGGATAAATTATCGCGCGCG
GTGTCATCTATGTTACTAGATCGGGAATTGGTTCCGGAACCAATTCGTAATCATGGTCATAGCTGTTTCC
TGTGTGAAATTGTTATCCGCTCACAATTCCACACAACATACGAGCCGGAAGCATAAAGTGTAAAGCCTGG
GGTGCCTAATGAGTGAGCTAACTCACATTAGGCTGAATTAGGCGCGCCTATTTCTGAATTCAACACATTG
CGGACGTTTTTAATGTACTGAATTAACGCCGAATTAATTCGGGGGATCTGGATTTTAGTACTGGATTTTG
GTTTTAGGAATTAGAAATTTTATTGATAGAAGTATTTTACAAATACAAATACATACTAAGGGTTTCTTAT
ATGCTCAACACATGAGCGAAACCCTATAGGAACCCTAATTCCCTTATCTGGGAACTACTCACACATTATT
ATGGAGAAACTCGAGCTTGTCGATCGACTCTAGCTAGAGGATCGATCCGAACCCCAGAGTCCCGCTCAGA
AGAACTCGTCAAGAAGGCGATAGAAGGCGATGCGCTGCGAATCGGGAGCGGCGATACCGTAAAGCACGAG
GAAGCGGTCAGCCCATTCGCCGCCAAGCTCTTCAGCAATATCACGGGTAGCCAACGCTATGTCCTGATAG
CGGTCCGCCACACCCAGCCGGCCACAGTCGATGAATCCAGAAAAGCGGCCATTTTCCACCATGATATTCG
GCAAGCAGGCATCGCCATGTGTCACGACGAGATCCTCGCCGTCGGGCATGCGCGCCTTGAGCCTGGCGAA
CAGTTCGGCTGGCGCGAGCCCCTGATGCTCTTCGTCCAGATCATCCTGATCGACAAGACCGGCTTCCATC
CGAGTACGTGCTCGCTCGATGCGATGTTTCGCTTGGTGGTCGAATGGGCAGGTAGCCGGATCAAGCGTAT
GCAGCCGCCGCATTGCATCAGCCATGATGGATACTTTCTCGGCAGGAGCAAGGTGAGATGACAGGAGATC
CTGCCCCGGCACTTCGCCCAATAGCAGCCAGTCCCTTCCCGCTTCAGTGACAACGTCGAGCACAGCTGCG
CAAGGAACGCCCGTCGTGGCCAGCCACGATAGCCGCGCTGCCTCGTCCTGGAGTTCATTCAGGGCACCGG
ACAGGTCGGTCTTGACAAAAAGAACCGGGCGCCCCTGCGCTGACAGCCGGAACACGGCGGCATCAGAGCA
GCCGATTGTCTGTTGTGCCCAGTCATAGCCGAATAGCCTCTCCACCCAAGCGGCCGGAGAACCTGCGTGC
AATCCATCTTGTTCAATCCCCATGGTCGATCGACAGATCTGCGAAAGCTCGAGAGAGATAGATTTGTAGA
GAGAGACTGGTGATTTCAGCGTGTCCTCTCCAAATGAAATGAACTTCCTTATATAGAGGAAGGGTCTTGC
GAAGGATAGTGGGATTGTGCGTCATCCCTTACGTCAGTGGAGATATCACATCAATCCACTTGCTTTGAAG
ACGTGGTTGGAACGTCTTCTTTTTCCACGATGCTCCTCGTGGGTGGGGGTCCATCTTTGGGACCACTGTC
GGCAGAGGCATCTTGAACGATAGCCTTTCCTTTATCGCAATGATGGCATTTGTAGGTGCCACCTTCCTTT
TCTACTGTCCTTTTGATGAAGTGACAGATAGCTGGGCAATGGAATCCGAGGAGGTTTCCCGATATTACCC
TTTGTTGAAAAGTCTCAATAGCCCTTTGGTCTTCTGAGACTGTATCTTTGATATTCTTGGAGTAGACGAG
AGTGTCGTGCTCCACCATGTTCACATCAATCCACTTGCTTTGAAGACGTGGTTGGAACGTCTTCTTTTTC
CACGATGCTCCTCGTGGGTGGGGGTCCATCTTTGGGACCACTGTCGGCAGAGGCATCTTGAACGATAGCC
TTTCCTTTATCGCAATGATGGCATTTGTAGGTGCCACCTTCCTTTTCTACTGTCCTTTTGATGAAGTGAC
AGATAGCTGGGCAATGGAATCCGAGGAGGTTTCCCGATATTACCCTTTGTTGAAAAGTCTCAATAGCCCT
TTGGTCTTCTGAGACTGTATCTTTGATATTCTTGGAGTAGACGAGAGTGTCGTGCTCCACCATGTTGGCA
AGCTGCTCTAGCCAATACGCAAACCGAATTCAGAAATAAATTCAGCCTAATTCGGCGTTAATTCAGTACA
TTAAAAACGTCCGCAATGTGTTATTAAGTTGTCTAAGCGTCAATTTGTTTACACCACAATATATCCTGCC
ACCAGCCAGCCAACAGCTCCCCGACCGGCAGCTCGGCACAAAATCACCACTCGATACAGGCAGCCCATCA
GTCCGGGACGGCGTCAGCGGGAGAGCCGTTGTAAGGCGGCAGACTTTGCTCATGTTACCGATGCTATTCG
GAAGAACGGCAACTAAGCTGCCGGGTTTGAAACACGGATGATCTCGCGGAGGGTAGCATGTTGATTGTAA
CGATGACAGAGCGTTGCTGCCTGTGATCAATTCGGGCACGAACCCAGTGGACATAAGCCTGTTCGGTTCG
TAAGCTGTAATGCAAGTAGCGTATGCGCTCACGCAACTGGTCCAGAACCTTGACCGAACGCAGCGGTGGT
AACGGCGCAGTGGCGGTTTTCATGGCTTGTTATGACTGTTTTTTTGGGGTACAGTCTATGCCTCGGGCAT
CCAAGCAGCAAGCGCGTTACGCCGTGGGTCGATGTTTGATGTTATGGAGCAGCAACGATGTTACGCAGCA
GGGCAGTCGCCCTAAAACAAAGTTAAACATCATGGGGGAAGCGGTGATCGCCGAAGTATCGACTCAACTA
TCAGAGGTAGTTGGCGTCATCGAGCGCCATCTCGAACCGACGTTGCTGGCCGTACATTTGTACGGCTCCG
CAGTGGATGGCGGCCTGAAGCCACACAGTGATATTGATTTGCTGGTTACGGTGACCGTAAGGCTTGATGA
AACAACGCGGCGAGCTTTGATCAACGACCTTTTGGAAACTTCGGCTTCCCCTGGAGAGAGCGAGATTCTC
CGCGCTGTAGAAGTCACCATTGTTGTGCACGACGACATCATTCCGTGGCGTTATCCAGCTAAGCGCGAAC
TGCAATTTGGAGAATGGCAGCGCAATGACATTCTTGCAGGTATCTTCGAGCCAGCCACGATCGACATTGA
TCTGGCTATCTTGCTGACAAAAGCAAGAGAACATAGCGTTGCCTTGGTAGGTCCAGCGGCGGAGGAACTC
TTTGATCCGGTTCCTGAACAGGATCTATTTGAGGCGCTAAATGAAACCTTAACGCTATGGAACTCGCCGC
CCGACTGGGCTGGCGATGAGCGAAATGTAGTGCTTACGTTGTCCCGCATTTGGTACAGCGCAGTAACCGG
CAAAATCGCGCCGAAGGATGTCGCTGCCGACTGGGCAATGGAGCGCCTGCCGGCCCAGTATCAGCCCGTC
ATACTTGAAGCTAGACAGGCTTATCTTGGACAAGAAGAAGATCGCTTGGCCTCGCGCGCAGATCAGTTGG
AAGAATTTGTCCACTACGTGAAAGGCGAGATCACCAAGGTAGTCGGCAAATAATGTCTAGCTAGAAATTC
GTTCAAGCCGACGCCGCTTCGCGGCGCGGCTTAACTCAAGCGTTAGATGCACTAAGCACATAATTGCTCA
CAGCCAAACTATCAGGTCAAGTCTGCTTTTATTATTTTTAAGCGTGCATAATAAGCCCTACACAAATTGG
GAGATATATCATGCATGACCAAAATCCCTTAACGTGAGTTTTCGTTCCACTGAGCGTCAGACCCCGTAGA
AAAGATCAAAGGATCTTCTTGAGATCCTTTTTTTCTGCGCGTAATCTGCTGCTTGCAAACAAAAAAACCA
CCGCTACCAGCGGTGGTTTGTTTGCCGGATCAAGAGCTACCAACTCTTTTTCCGAAGGTAACTGGCTTCA
GCAGAGCGCAGATACCAAATACTGTCCTTCTAGTGTAGCCGTAGTTAGGCCACCACTTCAAGAACTCTGT
AGCACCGCCTACATACCTCGCTCTGCTAATCCTGTTACCAGTGGCTGCTGCCAGTGGCGATAAGTCGTGT
CTTACCGGGTTGGACTCAAGACGATAGTTACCGGATAAGGCGCAGCGGTCGGGCTGAACGGGGGGTTCGT
GCACACAGCCCAGCTTGGAGCGAACGACCTACACCGAACTGAGATACCTACAGCGTGAGCTATGAGAAAG
CGCCACGCTTCCCGAAGGGAGAAAGGCGGACAGGTATCCGGTAAGCGGCAGGGTCGGAACAGGAGAGCGC
ACGAGGGAGCTTCCAGGGGGAAACGCCTGGTATCTTTATAGTCCTGTCGGGTTTCGCCACCTCTGACTTG
AGCGTCGATTTTTGTGATGCTCGTCAGGGGGGCGGAGCCTATGGAAAAACGCCAGCAACGCGGCCTTTTT
ACGGTTCCTGGCCTTTTGCTGGCCTTTTGCTCACATGTTCTTTCCTGCGTTATCCCCTGATTCTGTGGAT
AACCGTATTACCGCCTTTGAGTGAGCTGATACCGCTCGCCGCAGCCGAACGACCGAGCGCAGCGAGTCAG
TGAGCGAGGAAGCGGAAGAGCGCCTGATGCGGTATTTTCTCCTTACGCATCTGTGCGGTATTTCACACCG
CATATGGTGCACTCTCAGTACAATCTGCTCTGATGCCGCATAGTTAAGCCAGTATACACTCCGCTATCGC
TACGTGACTGGGTCATGGCTGCGCCCCGACACCCGCCAACACCCGCTGACGCGCCCTGACGGGCTTGTCT
GCTCCCGGCATCCGCTTACAGACAAGCTGTGACCGTCTCCGGGAGCTGCATGTGTCAGAGGTTTTCACCG
TCATCACCGAAACGCGCGAGGCAGGGTGCCTTGATGTGGGCGCCGGCGGTCGAGTGGCGACGGCGCGGCT
TGTCCGCGCCCTGGTAGATTGCCTGGCCGTAGGCCAGCCATTTTTGAGCGGCCAGCGGCCGCGATAGGCC
GACGCGAAGCGGCGGGGCGTAGGGAGCGCAGCGACCGAAGGGTAGGCGCTTTTTGCAGCTCTTCGGCTGT
GCGCTGGCCAGACAGTTATGCACAGGCCAGGCGGGTTTTAAGAGTTTTAATAAGTTTTAAAGAGTTTTAG
GCGGAAAAATCGCCTTTTTTCTCTTTTATATCAGTCACTTACATGTGTGACCGGTTCCCAATGTACGGCT
TTGGGTTCCCAATGTACGGGTTCCGGTTCCCAATGTACGGCTTTGGGTTCCCAATGTACGTGCTATCCAC
AGGAAAGAGACCTTTTCGACCTTTTTCCCCTGCTAGGGCAATTTGCCCTAGCATCTGCTCCGTACATTAG
GAACCGGCGGATGCTTCGCCCTCGATCAGGTTGCGGTAGCGCATGACTAGGATCGGGCCAGCCTGCCCCG
CCTCCTCCTTCAAATCGTACTCCGGCAGGTCATTTGACCCGATCAGCTTGCGCACGGTGAAACAGAACTT
CTTGAACTCTCCGGCGCTGCCACTGCGTTCGTAGATCGTCTTGAACAACCATCTGGCTTCTGCCTTGCCT
GCGGCGCGGCGTGCCAGGCGGTAGAGAAAACGGCCGATGCCGGGATCGATCAAAAAGTAATCGGGGTGAA
CCGTCAGCACGTCCGGGTTCTTGCCTTCTGTGATCTCGCGGTACATCCAATCAGCTAGCTCGATCTCGAT
GTACTCCGGCCGCCCGGTTTCGCTCTTTACGATCTTGTAGCGGCTAATCAAGGCTTCACCCTCGGATACC
GTCACCAGGCGGCCGTTCTTGGCCTTCTTCGTACGCTGCATGGCAACGTGCGTGGTGTTTAACCGAATGC
AGGTTTCTACCAGGTCGTCTTTCTGCTTTCCGCCATCGGCTCGCCGGCAGAACTTGAGTACGTCCGCAAC
GTGTGGACGGAACACGCGGCCGGGCTTGTCTCCCTTCCCTTCCCGGTATCGGTTCATGGATTCGGTTAGA
TGGGAAACCGCCATCAGTACCAGGTCGTAATCCCACACACTGGCCATGCCGGCCGGCCCTGCGGAAACCT
CTACGTGCCCGTCTGGAAGCTCGTAGCGGATCACCTCGCCAGCTCGTCGGTCACGCTTCGACAGACGGAA
AACGGCCACGTCCATGATGCTGCGACTATCGCGGGTGCCCACGTCATAGAGCATCGGAACGAAAAAATCT
GGTTGCTCGTCGCCCTTGGGCGGCTTCCTAATCGACGGCGCACCGGCTGCCGGCGGTTGCCGGGATTCTT
TGCGGATTCGATCAGCGGCCGCTTGCCACGATTCACCGGGGCGTGCTTCTGCCTCGATGCGTTGCCGCTG
GGCGGCCTGCGCGGCCTTCAACTTCTCCACCAGGTCATCACCCAGCGCCGCGCCGATTTGTACCGGGCCG
GATGGTTTGCGACCGCTCACGCCGATTCCTCGGGCTTGGGGGTTCCAGTGCCATTGCAGGGCCGGCAGAC
AACCCAGCCGCTTACGCCTGGCCAACCGCCCGTTCCTCCACACATGGGGCATTCCACGGCGTCGGTGCCT
GGTTGTTCTTGATTTTCCATGCCGCCTCCTTTAGCCGCTAAAATTCATCTACTCATTTATTCATTTGCTC
ATTTACTCTGGTAGCTGCGCGATGTATTCAGATAGCAGCTCGGTAATGGTCTTGCCTTGGCGTACCGCGT
ACATCTTCAGCTTGGTGTGATCCTCCGCCGGCAACTGAAAGTTGACCCGCTTCATGGCTGGCGTGTCTGC
CAGGCTGGCCAACGTTGCAGCCTTGCTGCTGCGTGCGCTCGGACGGCCGGCACTTAGCGTGTTTGTGCTT
TTGCTCATTTTCTCTTTACCTCATTAACTCAAATGAGTTTTGATTTAATTTCAGCGGCCAGCGCCTGGAC
CTCGCGGGCAGCGTCGCCCTCGGGTTCTGATTCAAGAACGGTTGTGCCGGCGGCGGCAGTGCCTGGGTAG
CTCACGCGCTGCGTGATACGGGACTCAAGAATGGGCAGCTCGTACCCGGCCAGCGCCTCGGCAACCTCAC
CGCCGATGCGCGTGCCTTTGATCGCCCGCGACACGACAAAGGCCGCTTGTAGCCTTCCATCCGTGACCTC
AATGCGCTGCTTAACCAGCTCCACCAGGTCGGCGGTGGCCCATATGTCGTAAGGGCTTGGCTGCACCGGA
ATCAGCACGAAGTCGGCTGCCTTGATCGCGGACACAGCCAAGTCCGCCGCCTGGGGCGCTCCGTCGATCA
CTACGAAGTCGCGCCGGCCGATGGCCTTCACGTCGCGGTCAATCGTCGGGCGGTCGATGCCGACAACGGT
TAGCGGTTGATCTTCCCGCACGGCCGCCCAATCGCGGGCACTGCCCTGGGGATCGGAATCGACTAACAGA
ACATCGGCCCCGGCGAGTTGCAGGGCGCGGGCTAGATGGGTTGCGATGGTCGTCTTGCCTGACCCGCCTT
TCTGGTTAAGTACAGCGATAACCTTCATGCGTTCCCCTTGCGTATTTGTTTATTTACTCATCGCATCATA
TACGCAGCGACCGCATGACGCAAGCTGTTTTACTCAAATACACATCACCTTTTTAGACGGCGGCGCTCGG
TTTCTTCAGCGGCCAAGCTGGCCGGCCAGGCCGCCAGCTTGGCATCAGACAAACCGGCCAGGATTTCATG
CAGCCGCACGGTTGAGACGTGCGCGGGCGGCTCGAACACGTACCCGGCCGCGATCATCTCCGCCTCGATC
TCTTCGGTAATGAAAAACGGTTCGTCCTGGCCGTCCTGGTGCGGTTTCATGCTTGTTCCTCTTGGCGTTC
ATTCTCGGCGGCCGCCAGGGCGTCGGCCTCGGTCAATGCGTCCTCACGGAAGGCACCGCGCCGCCTGGCC
TCGGTGGGCGTCACTTCCTCGCTGCGCTCAAGTGCGCGGTACAGGGTCGAGCGATGCACGCCAAGCAGTG
CAGCCGCCTCTTTCACGGTGCGGCCTTCCTGGTCGATCAGCTCGCGGGCGTGCGCGATCTGTGCCGGGGT
GAGGGTAGGGCGGGGGCCAAACTTCACGCCTCGGGCCTTGGCGGCCTCGCGCCCGCTCCGGGTGCGGTCG
ATGATTAGGGAACGCTCGAACTCGGCAATGCCGGCGAACACGGTCAACACCATGCGGCCGGCCGGCGTGG
TGGTGTCGGCCCACGGCTCTGCCAGGCTACGCAGGCCCGCGCCGGCCTCCTGGATGCGCTCGGCAATGTC
CAGTAGGTCGCGGGTGCTGCGGGCCAGGCGGTCTAGCCTGGTCACTGTCACAACGTCGCCAGGGCGTAGG
TGGTCAAGCATCCTGGCCAGCTCCGGGCGGTCGCGCCTGGTGCCGGTGATCTTCTCGGAAAACAGCTTGG
TGCAGCCGGCCGCGTGCAGTTCGGCCCGTTGGTTGGTCAAGTCCTGGTCGTCGGTGCTGACGCGGGCATA
GCCCAGCAGGCCAGCGGCGGCGCTCTTGTTCATGGCGTAATGTCTCCGGTTCTAGTCGCAAGTATTCTAC
TTTATGCGACTAAAACACGCGACAAGAAAACGCCAGGAAAAGGGCAGGGCGGCAGCCTGTCGCGTAACTT
AGGACTTGTGCGACATGTCGTTTTCAGAAGACGGCTGCACTGAACGTCAGAAGCCGACTGCACTATAGCA
GCGGAGGGGTTGGATCAAAGTACTTTGATCCCGAGGGGAACCCTGTGGTTGGCATGCACATACAAATGGA
CGAACGGATAAACCT
Features (pLannotate 1.2.2; 30 found; start..end, strand, type, name):
     54..78      -  misc_feature   RB T-DNA repeat: right border repeat from nopaline C58 T-DNA
    144..298     -  CDS            lacZα (fragment): LacZα fragment of β-galactosidase; lacZ fragment
    301..321     -  misc_feature   MCS (fragment): pUC18/19 multiple cloning site
    812..1153    +  promoter       CaMV 35S promoter: strong constitutive promoter from cauliflower mosaic virus
   1179..1303    +  protein_bind   attR1: mutant version of attR; recombination site for the Gateway® LR reaction LR Clonase™
   1340..1370    +  promoter       lac UV5 promoter: E. coli lac promoter with an "up" mutation
   1394..1423    +  promoter       cat promoter (fragment): promoter of the E. coli cat gene encoding chloramphenicol acetyltransferase
   1424..2083    +  CDS            CmR: chloramphenicol acetyltransferase; cat; confers resistance to chloramphenicol
   2262..2420    +  CDS            ccdA (fragment): CCDA_ECO57 - Also known as H, letA. Experimental evidence at protein level: Swiss-Prot protein existence level 1. Antitoxin component of a type II toxin-antitoxin (TA) system which inhibits the post-segregational killing (PSK) of plasmid-free cells, also referred to as a plasmid addiction system. Binds to and blocks the activity of CcdB; will also remove bound CcdB protein from the CcdB-GyrA complex by forming a CcdA-CcdB complex, a process termed rejuvenation. Functions as a transcriptional corepressor for the ccdAB operon, repression also requires CcdB (By similarity). From Escherichia coli
   2425..2730    +  CDS            ccdB: CcdB, a bacterial toxin that poisons DNA gyrase; ccdB; Plasmids containing the ccdB gene cannot be propagated in standard E. coli strains.
   2771..2895    -  protein_bind   attR2: mutant version of attR; recombination site for the Gateway® LR reaction LR Clonase™
   2906..2971    +  CDS            3xFLAG: three tandem FLAG® epitope tags, followed by an enterokinase cleavage site
   2990..3242    +  terminator     NOS terminator: nopaline synthase terminator and poly(A) signal
   3298..3320    -  protein_bind   lac operator (fragment): The lac repressor binds to the lac operator to inhibit transcription in E. coli. This inhibition can be relieved by adding lactose or isopropyl-β-D-thiogalactopyranoside (IPTG). lac repressor encoded by lacI
   3324..3354    -  promoter       lac promoter: promoter for the E. coli lac operon
   3369..3390    -  protein_bind   CAP binding site: CAP binding activates transcription in the presence of cAMP. E. coli catabolite activator protein
   3475..3649    -  polyA_signal   CaMV poly(A) signal: cauliflower mosaic virus polyadenylation signal
   3706..4498    -  CDS            NeoR/KanR (fragment): aminoglycoside phosphotransferase from Tn5; aph(3')-II (or nptII); confers resistance to neomycin, kanamycin, and G418 (Geneticin®)
   4566..5242    -  promoter       CaMV 35S promoter (enhanced): cauliflower mosaic virus 35S promoter with a duplicated enhancer region
   5437..5461    -  misc_feature   LB T-DNA repeat: left border repeat from nopaline C58 T-DNA
   5720..5743    +  promoter       Pc promoter (fragment): intI1 (promoter lies within the coding sequence); class 1 integron promoter
   5919..5975    +  CDS            GmR (fragment): gentamycin acetyltransferase; aacC1; confers resistance to gentamycin
   5986..6773    +  CDS            SmR (fragment): aminoglycoside adenylyltransferase (Murphy, 1985); aadA; confers resistance to spectinomycin and streptomycin
   7019..7607    +  rep_origin     ori: high-copy-number ColE1/pMB1/pBR322/pUC origin of replication
   7793..7933    -  misc_feature   bom: basis of mobility region from pBR322
   8035..8074    -  CDS            rop (fragment): Rop protein, which maintains plasmids at low copy number; rop
   8277..8471    -  rep_origin     pVS1 oriV: origin of replication for the Pseudomonas plasmid pVS1 (Heeb et al., 2000)
   8537..9610    -  CDS            pVS1 RepA: replication protein from the Pseudomonas plasmid pVS1 (Heeb et al., 2000)
  10039..10668   -  CDS            pVS1 StaA: stability protein from the Pseudomonas plasmid pVS1 (Heeb et al., 2000)
  11228..11629   -  CDS            Y4CG_SINFN (fragment): Protein inferred from homology: Swiss-Prot protein existence level 3. From Sinorhizobium fredii (strain NBRC 101917 / NGR234).
