[The description below was written by a language model from this plasmid's Addgene catalogue record and pLannotate feature annotations shown in this document.]
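Description:
pMpGWB411 is an empty Gateway destination binary vector for Agrobacterium-mediated plant transformation, built on the pMpGWB400 backbone and designed mainly for transgenic work in the liverwort Marchantia polymorpha, though it is also usable in other plants. The annotated sequence record is 11,915 nt. Outside the T-DNA, the plasmid carries a ColE1/pMB1-type origin with the pBR322 bom region for high-copy propagation in E. coli. It also has the pVS1 oriV with the RepA and StaA genes for replication and stable maintenance in Agrobacterium. Bacterial selection relies on an aadA spectinomycin/streptomycin resistance gene on the backbone. The chloramphenicol resistance gene lies inside the Gateway cassette. Because the unrecombined cassette also encodes the gyrase toxin CcdB, the empty vector has to be maintained in a ccdB-tolerant strain such as DB3.1.

Between the nopaline-type right and left T-DNA border repeats lie two plant expression units. The first consists of a CaMV 35S promoter, an attR1–CmR–ccdB–attR2 Gateway cassette, a 3xFLAG coding sequence and the NOS terminator. An LR recombination with an entry clone replaces the CmR/ccdB segment with the gene of interest. An open reading frame supplied without a stop codon and in frame is then expressed constitutively as a C-terminal 3xFLAG fusion, and loss of ccdB provides counter-selection against non-recombined vector in standard E. coli strains. The second unit, in the opposite orientation near the left border, is an enhanced (duplicated-enhancer) 35S promoter driving nptII with a CaMV polyadenylation signal, which allows G418 selection of transformed plants. Residual lacZα and lac promoter fragments are remnants of earlier cloning steps. Typical uses supported by the record are overexpression of a protein and its detection or purification via the FLAG epitope.
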