Addgene plasmid #68676: pMpGWB411
Purpose: (Empty Backbone) Gateway binary vector designed for transgenic research with Marchantia polymorpha as well as other plants
Depositing lab: Takayuki Kohchi. Depositing organization: Kyoto University, Graduate School of Biostudies. Publication: Development of Gateway Binary Vector Series with Four Different Selection Markers for the Liverwort Marchantia polymorpha. Ishizaki K, Nishihama R, Ueda M, Inoue K, Ishida S, Nishimura Y, Shikanai T, Kohchi T. PLoS One. 2015 Sep 25;10(9):e0138876. doi: 10.1371/journal.pone.0138876. eCollection 2015. PONE-D-15-25288 PubMed 26406247.
Backbone
  Vector backbone: pMpGWB400
  Backbone manufacturer: Kohchi Lab., Kyoto University
  Backbone size (bp): 9287
  Modifications to backbone: CaMV 35S promoter and 3xFLAG coding sequence are cloned upstream and downstream of the Gateway cassette, respectively.
  Vector type: Plant Expression
  Promoter: Cauliflower mosaic virus 35S promoter
  Selectable markers: Neomycin (select with G418)
  Tag / fusion protein: 3xFLAG (C terminal on insert)
Growth in bacteria
  Bacterial resistance: Chloramphenicol and Spectinomycin, 25 & 50 μg/mL
  Growth temperature: 37°C
  Growth strain: DB3.1
  Copy number: High Copy
Gene/Insert
  Cloning method: Gateway Cloning
Resource information
  A portion of this plasmid was derived from a plasmid made by: The Gateway cassette was provided by Tsuyoshi Nakagawa at Shimane University, Japan.
Terms and licenses: Academic/Nonprofit Terms; Industry Terms: Not Available to Industry
How to cite: pMpGWB411 was a gift from Takayuki Kohchi (Addgene plasmid # 68676 ; http://n2t.net/addgene:68676 ; RRID:Addgene_68676)
