>Addgene plasmid #68676 | pMpGWB411 | addgene partial sequence | sequence record 130265 | GW-3 5'-GCATGATGACCACCGATATG-3'
GGGGAATATAAATGTCAGGCTCCCTTATACACAGCCAGTCTGCAGGTCGACCATAGTGACTGGATATGTT
GTGTTTTACAGTATTATGTAGTCTGTTTTTTATGCAAAATCTAATTTAATATATTGATATTTATATCATT
TTACGTTTCTCGTTCAGCTTTCTTGTACAAAGTGGTTGATAACAGCGACTACAAAGACCATGACGGTGAT
TATAAAGATCATGACATCGACTACAAGGATGACGATGACAAGTAGAGCTCGAATTTCCCCGATCGTTCAA
ACATTTGGCAATAAAGTTTCTTAAGATTGAATCCTGTTGCCGGTCTTGCGATGATTATCATATAATTTCT
GTTGAATTACGTTAAGCATGTAATAATTAACATGTAATGCATGACGTTATTTATGAGATGGGTTTTTATG
ATTAGAGTCCCGCAATTATACATTTAATACGCGATAGAAAACAAAATATAGCGCGCAAACTAGGATAAAT
TATCGCGCGCGGTGTCATCTATGTTAC
