>Addgene plasmid #68676 | pMpGWB411 | addgene partial sequence | sequence record 135307 | GW-5 5'-AATCTCGCCGGATCCTAACT-3'
AAGTGTAAAGCCTGGGGTGCCTAATGCGGCCCCTCGAGGGGCCGCCATAGTGACTGGATATGTTGTGTTT
TACAGTATTATGTAGTCTGTTTTTTATGCAAAATCTAATTTAATATATTGATATTTATATCATTTTACGT
TTCTCGTTCAGCTTTTTTGTACAAACTTGTTGATAACTCTAGAGTCCCCCGTGTTCTCTCCAAATGAAAT
GAACTTCCTTATATAGAGGAAGGGTCTTGCGAAG
